>Addgene plasmid #221969 | CO1 alphaDdCBE T2 | addgene full sequence | sequence record 438453 | Addgene NGS Result
GACGGATCGGGAGATCTCCCGATCCCCTATGGTGCACTCTCAGTACAATCTGCTCTGATGCCGCATAGTT
AAGCCAGTATCTGCTCCCTGCTTGTGTGTTGGAGGTCGCTGAGTAGTGCGCGAGCAAAATTTAAGCTACA
ACAAGGCAAGGCTTGACCGACAATTGCATGAAGAATCTGCTTAGGGTTAGGCGTTTTGCGCTGCTTCGCG
ATGTACGGGCCAGATATACGCGTTGACATTGATTATTGACTAGTTATTAATAGTAATCAATTACGGGGTC
ATTAGTTCATAGCCCATATATGGAGTTCCGCGTTACATAACTTACGGTAAATGGCCCGCCTGGCTGACCG
CCCAACGACCCCCGCCCATTGACGTCAATAATGACGTATGTTCCCATAGTAACGCCAATAGGGACTTTCC
ATTGACGTCAATGGGTGGAGTATTTACGGTAAACTGCCCACTTGGCAGTACATCAAGTGTATCATATGCC
AAGTACGCCCCCTATTGACGTCAATGACGGTAAATGGCCCGCCTGGCATTATGCCCAGTACATGACCTTA
TGGGACTTTCCTACTTGGCAGTACATCTACGTATTAGTCATCGCTATTACCATGGTGATGCGGTTTTGGC
AGTACATCAATGGGCGTGGATAGCGGTTTGACTCACGGGGATTTCCAAGTCTCCACCCCATTGACGTCAA
TGGGAGTTTGTTTTGGCACCAAAATCAACGGGACTTTCCAAAATGTCGTAACAACTCCGCCCCATTGACG
CAAATGGGCGGTAGGCGTGTACGGTGGGAGGTCTATATAAGCAGAGCTCTCTGGCTAACTAGAGAACCCA
CTGCTTACTGGCTTATCGAAATTAATACGACTCACTATAGGGAGACCCAAGCTGGCTAGCACCATGGCCT
CCGTTCTGACCCCGCTGCTGCTGCGTGGCCTGACCGGCTCCGCTCGTCGTCTGCCAGTTCCGCGTGCGAA
AATCCATTCCCTGGACTACAAAGACCATGACGGTGATTATAAAGATCATGACATCGATTACAAGGATGAC
GATGACAAGATGGACATCGCGGATCTGCGTACCCTGGGTTACAGCCAGCAGCAGCAGGAGAAGATCAAGC
CAAAGGTGCGCAGCACCGTGGCCCAGCACCATGAAGCTCTGGTGGGTCACGGCTTCACCCACGCGCACAT
CGTGGCTCTGAGCCAGCACCCAGCCGCGCTGGGTACCGTGGCCGTGAAATATCAGGACATGATTGCTGCC
CTGCCAGAGGCTACCCATGAAGCGATTGTGGGTGTGGGCAAGAGAGGAGCCGGTGCTCGTGCGCTGGAGG
CCCTGCTGACCGTGGCCGGTGAACTGCGTGGCCCGCCGCTGCAGCTGGATACCGGCCAGCTGCTGAAAAT
CGCGAAACGTGGCGGTGTGACCGCTGTGGAAGCTGTGCATGCCTGGCGTAATGCTCTGACCGGTGCCCCC
CTGAACCTGACCCCGGACCAAGTGGTGGCTATCGCCAGCAACATTGGCGGCAAGCAAGCGCTCGAAACGG
TGCAGCGGCTGTTGCCGGTGCTGTGCCAGGACCATGGCCTGACCCCGGACCAAGTGGTGGCTATCGCCAG
CAACAATGGCGGCAAGCAAGCGCTCGAAACGGTGCAGCGGCTGTTGCCGGTGCTGTGCCAGGACCATGGC
CTGACCCCGGACCAAGTGGTGGCTATCGCCAGCAACAATGGCGGCAAGCAAGCGCTCGAAACGGTGCAGC
GGCTGTTGCCGGTGCTGTGCCAGGACCATGGCCTGACCCCGGACCAAGTGGTGGCTATCGCCAGCAACGG
TGGCGGCAAGCAAGCGCTCGAAACGGTGCAGCGGCTGTTGCCGGTGCTGTGCCAGGACCATGGCCTGACC
CCGGACCAAGTGGTGGCTATCGCCAGCAACAATGGCGGCAAGCAAGCGCTCGAAACGGTGCAGCGGCTGT
TGCCGGTGCTGTGCCAGGACCATGGCCTGACCCCGGACCAAGTGGTGGCTATCGCCAGCAACGGTGGCGG
CAAGCAAGCGCTCGAAACGGTGCAGCGGCTGTTGCCGGTGCTGTGCCAGGACCATGGCCTGACCCCGGAC
CAAGTGGTGGCTATCGCCAGCAACGGTGGCGGCAAGCAAGCGCTCGAAACGGTGCAGCGGCTGTTGCCGG
TGCTGTGCCAGGACCATGGCCTCACACCCGATCAGGTCGTGGCTATCGCCAGCAACAATGGCGGCAAGCA
AGCGCTCGAAACGGTGCAGCGGCTGTTGCCGGTGCTGTGCCAGGACCATGGCCTGACCCCGGACCAAGTG
GTGGCTATCGCCAGCAACAATGGCGGCAAGCAAGCGCTCGAAACGGTGCAGCGGCTGTTGCCGGTGCTGT
GCCAGGACCATGGCCTGACCCCGGACCAAGTGGTGGCTATCGCCAGCAACGGTGGCGGCAAGCAAGCGCT
CGAAACGGTGCAGCGGCTGTTGCCGGTGCTGTGCCAGGACCATGGCCTGACCCCGGACCAAGTGGTGGCT
ATCGCCAGCAACATTGGCGGCAAGCAAGCGCTCGAAACGGTGCAGCGGCTGTTGCCGGTGCTGTGCCAGG
ACCATGGCCTGACCCCGGACCAAGTGGTGGCTATCGCCAGCAACGGTGGCGGCAAGCAAGCGCTCGAAAC
GGTGCAGCGGCTGTTGCCGGTGCTGTGCCAGGACCATGGCCTGACCCCGGACCAAGTGGTGGCTATCGCC
AGCAACATTGGCGGCAAGCAAGCGCTCGAAACGGTGCAGCGGCTGTTGCCGGTGCTGTGCCAGGACCATG
GCCTGACCCCGGACCAAGTGGTGGCTATCGCCAGCAACAATGGCGGCAAGCAAGCGCTCGAAACGGTGCA
GCGGCTGTTGCCGGTGCTGTGCCAGGACCATGGCCTGACCCCGGACCAAGTGGTGGCTATCGCCAGCAAC
ATTGGCGGCAAGCAAGCGCTCGAAACGGTGCAGCGGCTGTTGCCGGTGCTGTGCCAGGACCATGGCCTGA
CCCCGGACCAAGTGGTGGCTATCGCCAGCAACATTGGCGGCAAGCAAGCGCTCGAAAGCATTGTGGCCCA
GCTGAGCCGGCCTGATCCGGCGTTGGCCGCGTTGACCAACGATCACCTGGTGGCCCTGGCCTGCCTGGGC
GGTCGTCCGGCCCTGGATGCGGTGAAGAAAGGCCTGGGTGGATCCGGCAGCTACGCCCTGGGTCCGTATC
AGATTAGCGCCCCGCAGCTGCCAGCTTACAATGGTCAGACCGTGGGTACCTTCTACTATGTGAACGACGC
GGGCGGTCTGGAGAGCAAGGTGTTTAGCAGCGGCGGTCCAACCCCGTACCCAAACTATGCCAATGCCGGT
CATGTGGAGGGTCAGAGCGCCCTGTTCATGCGTGATAACGGCATCAGCGAGGGTCTGGTGTTCCACAACA
ACCCGGAAGGCACCTGCGGTTTTTGCGTGAACATGACCGAGACCCTGCTGCCGGAAAACGCGAAAATGAC
CGTGGTGCCGCCGGAAGGTTCTGGCGGCTCAACTAATCTGAGCGACATCATTGAGAAGGAGACTGGGAAA
CAGCTGGTCATTCAGGAGTCCATCCTGATGCTGCCTGAGGAGGTGGAGGAAGTGATCGGCAACAAGCCAG
AGTCTGACATCCTGGTGCACACCGCCTACGACGAGTCCACAGATGAGAATGTGATGCTGCTGACCTCTGA
CGCCCCCGAGTATAAGCCTTGGGCCCTGGTCATCCAGGATTCTAACGGCGAGAATAAGATCAAGATGCTG
TGATAAGGGGTCTTTGTCCTCTGTACTGTCTCTCTCCTTGCCCCTAACCCAAAAAGCTTCATTTTTCTGT
GTAGGCTGCACAAGAGCCTTGATTGAAGATATATTCTTTCTGAACAGTATTTAAGGTTTCCAATAAAATG
TACACCCCTCAGAACTTCTGAGGCGGAAAGAACCAGCTGGGGCTCTAGGGGGTATCCCC
[124 nt withheld, positions 3980-4103]
C
[91 nt withheld, positions 4105-4195]
A
[49 nt withheld, positions 4197-4245]
CCTTTGACGTTGGAGTCCACGTTCTTT
[37 nt withheld, positions 4273-4309]
ACCCTATCTCGGTCTATTCTTTTGATTTATAAGGGATTTTGCCGATTTCGGCCTATTGGTTAAAAAATGA
GCTGATTTAACAAAAATTTAACGCGAATTAATTCTGTGGAATGTGTGTCAGTTAGGGTGTGGAAAGTCCC
CAGGCTCCCCAGCAGGCAGAAGTATGCAAAGCATGCATCTCAATTAGTCAGCAACCAGGTGTGGAAAGTC
CCCAGGCTCCCCAGCAGGCAGAAGTATGCAAAGCATGCATCTCAATTAGTCAGCAACCATAGTCCCGCCC
CTAACTCCGCCCATCCCGCCCCTAACTCCGCCCAGTTCCGCCCATTCTCCGCCCCATGGCTGACTAATTT
TTTTTATTTATGCAGAGGCCGAGGCCGCCTCTGCCTCTGAGCTATTCCAGAAGTAGTGAGGAGGCTTTTT
TGGAGGCCTAGGCTTTTGCAAAAAGCTCCCGGGAGCTTGTATATCCATTTTCGGATCTGATCAGCACGTG
TTGACAATTAATCATCGGCATAGTATATCGGCATAGTATAATACGACAAGGTGAGGAACTAAACCATGGC
CAAGCCTTTGTCTCAAGAAGAATCCACCCTCATTGAAAGAGCAACGGCTACAATCAACAGCATCCCCATC
TCTGAAGACTACAGCGTCGCCAGCGCAGCTCTCTCTAGCGACGGCCGCATCTTCACTGGTGTCAATGTAT
ATCATTTTACTGGGGGACCTTGTGCAGAACTCGTGGTGCTGGGCACTGCTGCTGCTGCGGCAGCTGGCAA
CCTGACTTGTATCGTCGCGATCGGAAATGAGAACAGGGGCATCTTGAGCCCCTGCGGACGGTGCCGACAG
GTGCTTCTCGATCTGCATCCTGGGATCAAAGCCATAGTGAAGGACAGTGATGGACAGCCGACGGCAGTTG
GGATTCGTGAATTGCTGCCCTCTGGTTATGTGTGGGAGGGCTAAGCACTTCGTGGCCGAGGAGCAGGACT
GACACGTGCTACGAGATTTCGATTCCACCGCCGCCTTCTATGAAAGGTTGGGCTTCGGAATCGTTTTCCG
GGACGCCGGCTGGATGATCCTCCAGCGCGGGGATCTCATGCTGGAGTTCTTCGCCCACCCCAACTTGTTT
ATTGCAGCTTATAATGGTTACAAATAAAGCAATAGCATCACAAATTTCACAAATAAAGCATTTTTTTCAC
TGCATTCTAGTTGTGGTTTGTCCAAACTCATCAATGTATCTTATCATGTCTGTATACCGTCGACCTCTAG
CTAGAGCTTGGCGTAATCATGGTCATAGCTGTTTCCTGTGTGAAATTGTTATCCGCTCACAATTCCACAC
AACATACGAGCCGGAAGCATAAAGTGTAAAGCCTGGGGTGCCTAATGAGTGAGCTAACTCACATTAATTG
CGTTGCGCTCACTGCCCGCTTTCCAGTCGGGAAACCTGTCGTGCCAGCTGCATTAATGAATCGGCCAACG
CGCGGGGAGAGGCGGTTTGCGTATTGGGCGCTCTTCCGCTTCCTCGCTCACTGACTCGCTGCGCTCGGTC
GTTCGGCTGCGGCGAGCGGTATCAGCTCACTCAAAGGCGGTAATACGGTTATCCACAGAATCAGGGGATA
ACGCAGGAAAGAACATGTGAGCAAAAGGCCAGCAAAAGGCCAGGAACCGTAAAAAGGCCGCGTTGCTGGC
GTTTTTCCATAGGCTCCGCCCCCCTGACGAGCATCACAAAAATCGACGCTCAAGTCAGAGGTGGCGAAAC
CCGACAGGACTATAAAGATACCAGGCGTTTCCCCCTGGAAGCTCCCTCGTGCGCTCTCCTGTTCCGACCC
TGCCGCTTACCGGATACCTGTCCGCCTTTCTCCCTTCGGGAAGCGTGGCGCTTTCTCATAGCTCACGCTG
TAGGTATCTCAGTTCGGTGTAGGTCGTTCGCTCCAAGCTGGGCTGTGTGCACGAACCCCCCGTTCAGCCC
GACCGCTGCGCCTTATCCGGTAACTATCGTCTTGAGTCCAACCCGGTAAGACACGACTTATCGCCACTGG
CAGCAGCCACTGGTAACAGGATTAGCAGAGCGAGGTATGTAGGCGGTGCTACAGAGTTCTTGAAGTGGTG
GCCTAACTACGGCTACACTAGAAGAACAGTATTTGGTATCTGCGCTCTGCTGAAGCCAGTTACCTTCGGA
AAAAGAGTTGGTAGCTCTTGATCCGGCAAACAAACCACCGCTGGTAGCGGTGGTTTTTTTGTTTGCAAGC
AGCAGATTACGCGCAGAAAAAAAGGATCTCAAGAAGATCCTTTGATCTTTTCTACGGGGTCTGACGCTCA
GTGGAACGAAAACTCACGTTAAGGGATTTTGGTCATGAGATTATCAAAAAGGATCTTCACCTAGATCCTT
TTAAATTAAAAATGAAGTTTTAAATCAATCTAAAGTATATATGAGTAAACTTGGTCTGACAGTTACCAAT
GTTTAATCAGTGAGGCACCTATCTCAGCGATCTGTCTATTTCGTTCATCCATAGTTGCCTGACTCCCCGT
CGTGTAGATAACTACGATACGGGAGGGCTTACCATCTGGCCCCAGTGCTGCAATGATACCGCGAGACCCA
CGCTCACCGGCTCCAGATTTATCAGCAATAAACCAGCCAGCCGGAAGGGCCGAGCGCAGAAGTGGTCCTG
CAACTTTATCCGCCTCCATCCAGTCTATTAATTGTTGCCGGGAAGCTAGAGTAAGTAGTTCGCCAGTTAA
TAGTTTGCGCAACGTTGTTGCCATTGCTACAGGCATCGTGGTGTCACGCTCGTCGTTTGGTATGGCTTCA
TTCAGCTCCGGTTCCCAACGATCAAGGCGAGTTACATGATCCCCCATGTTGTGCAAAAAAGCGGTTAGCT
CCTTCGGTCCTCCGATCGTTGTCAGAAGTAAGTTGGCCGCAGTGTTATCACTCATGGTTATGGCAGCACT
GCATAATTCTCTTACTGTCATGCCATCCGTAAGATGCTTTTCTGTGACTGGTGAGTACTCAACCAAGTCA
TTCTGAGAATAGTGTATGCGGCGACCGAGTTGCTCTTGCCCGGCGTCAATACGGGATAATACCGCGCCAC
ATAGCAGAACTTTAAAAGTGCTCATCATTGGAAAACGTTCTTCGGGGCGAAAACTCTCAAGGATCTTACC
GCTGTTGAGATCCAGTTCGATGTAACCCACTCGTGCACCCAACTGATCTTCAGCATCTTTTACTTTCACC
AGCGTTTCTGGGTGAGCAAAAACAGGAAGGCAAAATGCCGCAAAAAAGGGAATAAGGGCGACACGGAAAT
GTTGAATACTCATACTCTTCCTTTTTCAATATTATTGAAGCATTTATCAGGGTTATTGTCTCATGAGCGG
ATACATATTTGAATGTATTTAGAAAAATAAACAAATAGGGGTTCCGCGCACATTTCCCCGAAAAGTGCCA
CCTGACGTC
Features (pLannotate 1.2.2; 26 found; start..end, strand, type, name):
     28..80      -  misc_feature   bom (fragment): basis of mobility region from pBR322
    235..614     +  enhancer       CMV enhancer: human cytomegalovirus immediate early enhancer
    615..818     +  promoter       CMV promoter: human cytomegalovirus (CMV) immediate early promoter
    814..847     +  LTR            5' LTR (truncated) (fragment): truncated 5' long terminal repeat (LTR) from HIV-1
    863..881     +  promoter       T7 promoter: promoter for bacteriophage T7 RNA polymerase
    910..993     +  CDS            COX8A (fragment): COX8A_HUMAN - Also known as COX8, COX8L. Experimental evidence at protein level: Swiss-Prot protein existence level 1. Component of the cytochrome c oxidase, the last enzyme in the mitochondrial electron transport chain which drives oxidative phosphorylation. The respiratory chain contains 3 multisubunit complexes succinate dehydrogenase (complex II, CII), ubiquinol- cytochrome c oxidoreductase (cytochrome b-c1 complex, complex III, CIII) and cytochrome c oxidase (complex IV, CIV), that cooperate to transfer electrons derived from NADH and succinate to molecular oxygen, creating an electrochem
    994..1059    +  CDS            3xFLAG: three tandem FLAG® epitope tags, followed by an enterokinase cleavage site
   1072..1578    +  CDS            avrBs3 (fragment): AVRB3_XANEU - Experimental evidence at protein level: Swiss-Prot protein existence level 1. Avirulence protein. Acts as a transcription factor in C.annuum plants. In susceptible plants lacking the Bs3 resistance gene induces expression of a number of genes, including genes homologous to a family of auxin-induced genes, alpha-expansin genes, pectate lyase, anthocyanidin glucoside rhamnosyl transferase and at least one transcription factor, UPA20. Their expression leads to plant hypertrophy in mesophyll cells, probably mainly mediated by UPA20 (PubMed:17962565). In resistant plants induces the h
   3067..3186    +  CDS            avrBs3 (fragment): AVRB3_XANEU - Experimental evidence at protein level: Swiss-Prot protein existence level 1. Avirulence protein. Acts as a transcription factor in C.annuum plants. In susceptible plants lacking the Bs3 resistance gene induces expression of a number of genes, including genes homologous to a family of auxin-induced genes, alpha-expansin genes, pectate lyase, anthocyanidin glucoside rhamnosyl transferase and at least one transcription factor, UPA20. Their expression leads to plant hypertrophy in mesophyll cells, probably mainly mediated by UPA20 (PubMed:17962565). In resistant plants induces the h
   3187..3522    +  CDS            dddA (fragment): DDDA_BURC1 - Experimental evidence at protein level: Swiss-Prot protein existence level 1. Toxic component of a toxin-immunity protein module, which functions as a cellular contact-dependent growth inhibition (CDI) system. CDI modules allow bacteria to communicate with and inhibit the growth of closely related neighboring bacteria in a contact-dependent fashion. Bacteria that have this module inhibit or kill bacteria without it, giving them a growth advantage. Probably specifically inhibited by cognate immunity protein DddI (Probable). The C-terminal 163 residue fragment has double-stranded DN
   3532..3780    +  CDS            UGI: UNGI_BPPB2 - Experimental evidence at protein level: Swiss-Prot protein existence level 1. This protein binds specifically and reversibly to the host uracil-DNA glycosylase, preventing removal of uracil residues from PBS2 DNA by the host uracil-excision repair system. From Bacillus phage PBS2 (Bacteriophage PBS2).
   3938..3959    +  promoter       SV40 promoter (fragment): SV40 enhancer and early promoter
   3980..4408    +  rep_origin     f1 ori (sequence partly withheld): f1 bacteriophage origin of replication; arrow indicates direction of (+) strand synthesis
   4422..4751    +  promoter       SV40 promoter: SV40 enhancer and early promoter
   4799..4846    +  promoter       EM7 promoter: synthetic bacterial promoter&nbsp
   4865..5263    +  CDS            BSD: blasticidin S deaminase; Aspergillus terreus BSD; confers resistance to blasticidin
   5264..5291    +  CDS            BleoR (fragment): antibiotic-binding protein; Sh ble from Streptoalloteichus hindustanus; confers resistance to bleomycin, phleomycin, and Zeocin™
   5301..5426    +  CDS            ble (fragment): BLE_KLEPN - Experimental evidence at protein level: Swiss-Prot protein existence level 1. Binding protein with a strong affinity to the bleomycin family of antibiotics. Binds to CL990; an antimitotic-antibiotic compound. From Klebsiella pneumoniae.
   5421..5542    +  polyA_signal   SV40 poly(A) signal: SV40 polyadenylation signal
   5615..5631    -  protein_bind   lac operator: The lac repressor binds to the lac operator to inhibit transcription in E. coli. This inhibition can be relieved by adding lactose or isopropyl-β-D-thiogalactopyranoside (IPTG). lac repressor encoded by lacI
   5639..5669    -  promoter       lac promoter: promoter for the E. coli lac operon
   5684..5705    -  protein_bind   CAP binding site: CAP binding activates transcription in the presence of cAMP. E. coli catabolite activator protein
   5718..5810    -  CDS            lacI (fragment): lac repressor; lacI; The lac repressor binds to the lac operator to inhibit transcription in E. coli. This inhibition can be relieved by adding lactose or isopropyl-β-D-thiogalactopyranoside (IPTG).
   5993..6581    -  rep_origin     ori: high-copy-number ColE1/pMB1/pBR322/pUC origin of replication
   6752..7612    -  CDS            AmpR: β-lactamase; bla; confers resistance to ampicillin, carbenicillin, and related antibiotics
   7613..7717    -  promoter       AmpR promoter: bla
