[The description below was written by a language model from this plasmid's Addgene catalogue record and pLannotate feature annotations shown in this document.]
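Description:
CO1 alphaDdCBE T2 is a mammalian expression plasmid built on a pCMV backbone that encodes one arm of a TALE-guided mitochondrial cytosine base editor. It replicates in E. coli from a high-copy ColE1/pUC-type origin under ampicillin selection (AmpR), and it also carries an f1 origin. An SV40 promoter/EM7 promoter pair drives a blasticidin S deaminase gene, followed by an SV40 poly(A) signal, allowing blasticidin selection in mammalian cells. Short bleomycin-resistance fragments annotated next to BSD appear to be backbone remnants rather than a functional marker.

The synthetic insert, about 3 kb, is transcribed from the CMV enhancer/promoter, and a T7 promoter lies just upstream of the coding region. The open reading frame begins with the COX8A mitochondrial targeting sequence, which directs the protein into the mitochondrial matrix, followed by a 3xFLAG epitope for detection. Next come the TALE N-terminal domain (annotated as avrBs3-derived), a repeat array designated CO1 T2, and the TALE C-terminal domain. The repeat array was assembled by Golden Gate cloning through retained BsmBI sites, and it falls in the unannotated gap between the two avrBs3 fragments. The record lists Q231R, W232G and S233A substitutions in the TALE, associated with the "alphaN" N-terminal variant named in the insert. The TALE is fused to the 1397N split half of the DddA double-stranded DNA cytidine deaminase toxin domain and to a uracil glycosylase inhibitor (UGI), which blocks excision of the uracil intermediate. The insert name ends with an ATP5B 3'UTR, which the feature table does not annotate.

As a split-deaminase arm, it would need a partner arm carrying the complementary DddAtox half to reconstitute deaminase activity. By its name the target is the mitochondrial CO1 gene, though the record does not state the exact target site or species.
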