Addgene plasmid #221969: CO1 alphaDdCBE T2
Purpose: Expresses mitochondrial cytosine base editor arm in mammalian cells
Depositing lab: Stephen Ekker. Depositing organization: Mayo Foundation for Medical Education and Research. Publication: Unconstrained Precision Mitochondrial Genome Editing with alphaDdCBEs. Castillo SR, Simone BW, Clark KJ, Devaux P, Ekker SC. Hum Gene Ther. 2024 Sep 24. doi: 10.1089/hum.2024.073. PubMed 39212664.
Backbone
  Vector backbone: pCMV
  Backbone size w/o insert (bp): 4717
  Vector type: Mammalian Expression, CRISPR
  Selectable markers: Blasticidin
Growth in bacteria
  Bacterial resistance: Ampicillin, 100 μg/mL
  Growth temperature: 30°C
  Growth strain: NEB Stable
  Copy number: High Copy
Gene/Insert
  Gene/Insert name: COX8A MTS-3xFLAG-TALE NT-alphaN-CO1 TALE T2 repeats-TALE CTD-DddAtox 1397N-UGI-ATP5B 3'UTR
  Species: Synthetic
  Insert size (bp): 3031
  Mutation: TALE: Q231R, W232G, S233A
  Promoter: CMV
  Tag / fusion protein: 3xFLAG (N terminal on backbone)
  Cloning method: Golden Gate
  Sequencing primers: 5′ T7; 3′ ACACCCGCCGCGCTTAATGC
Terms and licenses: Academic/Nonprofit Terms; Industry Terms: Not Available to Industry
Depositor comments: 5' Cloning Site: BsmBI (Not Destroyed), 3' Cloning Site: BsmBI (Not Destroyed). Please visit https://www.biorxiv.org/content/10.1101/2024.05.13.593977v1 for bioRxiv preprint.
How to cite: CO1 alphaDdCBE T2 was a gift from Stephen Ekker (Addgene plasmid # 221969 ; http://n2t.net/addgene:221969 ; RRID:Addgene_221969)
