>Addgene plasmid #221969 | CO1 alphaDdCBE T2 | depositor partial sequence | sequence record 434645 | Partial
ATGGCCTCCGTTCTGACCCCGCTGCTGCTGCGTGGCCTGACCGGCTCCGCTCGTCGTCTGCCAGTTCCGC
GTGCGAAAATCCATTCCCTGGACTACAAAGACCATGACGGTGATTATAAAGATCATGACATCGATTACAA
GGATGACGATGACAAGATGGACATCGCGGATCTGCGTACCCTGGGTTACAGCCAGCAGCAGCAGGAGAAG
ATCAAGCCAAAGGTGCGCAGCACCGTGGCCCAGCACCATGAAGCTCTGGTGGGTCACGGCTTCACCCACG
CGCACATCGTGGCTCTGAGCCAGCACCCAGCCGCGCTGGGTACCGTGGCCGTGAAATATCAGGACATGAT
TGCTGCCCTGCCAGAGGCTACCCATGAAGCGATTGTGGGTGTGGGCAAGAGAGGAGCCGGTGCTCGTGCG
CTGGAGGCCCTGCTGACCGTGGCCGGTGAACTGCGTGGCCCGCCGCTGCAGCTGGATACCGGCCAGCTGC
TGAAAATCGCGAAACGTGGCGGTGTGACCGCTGTGGAAGCTGTGCATGCCTGGCGTAATGCTCTGACCGG
TGCCCCCCTGAACCTGACCCCGGACCAAGTGGTGGCTATCGCCAGCAACATTGGCGGCAAGCAAGCGCTC
GAAACGGTGCAGCGGCTGTTGCCGGTGCTGTGCCAGGACCATGGCCTGACCCCGGACCAAGTGGTGGCTA
TCGCCAGCAACAATGGCGGCAAGCAAGCGCTCGAAACGGTGCAGCGGCTGTTGCCGGTGCTGTGCCAGGA
CCATGGCCTGACCCCGGACCAAGTGGTGGCTATCGCCAGCAACAATGGCGGCAAGCAAGCGCTCGAAACG
GTGCAGCGGCTGTTGCCGGTGCTGTGCCAGGACCATGGCCTGACCCCGGACCAAGTGGTGGCTATCGCCA
GCAACGGTGGCGGCAAGCAAGCGCTCGAAACGGTGCAGCGGCTGTTGCCGGTGCTGTGCCAGGACCATGG
CCTGACCCCGGACCAAGTGGTGGCTATCGCCAGCAACAATGGCGGCAAGCAAGCGCTCGAAACGGTGCAG
CGGCTGTTGCCGGTGCTGTGCCAGGACCATGGCCTGACCCCGGACCAAGTGGTGGCTATCGCCAGCAACG
GTGGCGGCAAGCAAGCGCTCGAAACGGTGCAGCGGCTGTTGCCGGTGCTGTGCCAGGACCATGGCCTGAC
CCCGGACCAAGTGGTGGCTATCGCCAGCAACGGTGGCGGCAAGCAAGCGCTCGAAACGGTGCAGCGGCTG
TTGCCGGTGCTGTGCCAGGACCATGGCCTCACACCCGATCAGGTCGTGGCTATCGCCAGCAACAATGGCG
GCAAGCAAGCGCTCGAAACGGTGCAGCGGCTGTTGCCGGTGCTGTGCCAGGACCATGGCCTGACCCCGGA
CCAAGTGGTGGCTATCGCCAGCAACAATGGCGGCAAGCAAGCGCTCGAAACGGTGCAGCGGCTGTTGCCG
GTGCTGTGCCAGGACCATGGCCTGACCCCGGACCAAGTGGTGGCTATCGCCAGCAACGGTGGCGGCAAGC
AAGCGCTCGAAACGGTGCAGCGGCTGTTGCCGGTGCTGTGCCAGGACCATGGCCTGACCCCGGACCAAGT
GGTGGCTATCGCCAGCAACATTGGCGGCAAGCAAGCGCTCGAAACGGTGCAGCGGCTGTTGCCGGTGCTG
TGCCAGGACCATGGCCTGACCCCGGACCAAGTGGTGGCTATCGCCAGCAACGGTGGCGGCAAGCAAGCGC
TCGAAACGGTGCAGCGGCTGTTGCCGGTGCTGTGCCAGGACCATGGCCTGACCCCGGACCAAGTGGTGGC
TATCGCCAGCAACATTGGCGGCAAGCAAGCGCTCGAAACGGTGCAGCGGCTGTTGCCGGTGCTGTGCCAG
GACCATGGCCTGACCCCGGACCAAGTGGTGGCTATCGCCAGCAACAATGGCGGCAAGCAAGCGCTCGAAA
CGGTGCAGCGGCTGTTGCCGGTGCTGTGCCAGGACCATGGCCTGACCCCGGACCAAGTGGTGGCTATCGC
CAGCAACATTGGCGGCAAGCAAGCGCTCGAAACGGTGCAGCGGCTGTTGCCGGTGCTGTGCCAGGACCAT
GGCCTGACCCCGGACCAAGTGGTGGCTATCGCCAGCAACATTGGCGGCAAGCAAGCGCTCGAAAGCATTG
TGGCCCAGCTGAGCCGGCCTGATCCGGCGTTGGCCGCGTTGACCAACGATCACCTGGTGGCCCTGGCCTG
CCTGGGCGGTCGTCCGGCCCTGGATGCGGTGAAGAAAGGCCTGGGTGGATCCGGCAGCTACGCCCTGGGT
CCGTATCAGATTAGCGCCCCGCAGCTGCCAGCTTACAATGGTCAGACCGTGGGTACCTTCTACTATGTGA
ACGACGCGGGCGGTCTGGAGAGCAAGGTGTTTAGCAGCGGCGGTCCAACCCCGTACCCAAACTATGCCAA
TGCCGGTCATGTGGAGGGTCAGAGCGCCCTGTTCATGCGTGATAACGGCATCAGCGAGGGTCTGGTGTTC
CACAACAACCCGGAAGGCACCTGCGGTTTTTGCGTGAACATGACCGAGACCCTGCTGCCGGAAAACGCGA
AAATGACCGTGGTGCCGCCGGAAGGTTCTGGCGGCTCAACTAATCTGAGCGACATCATTGAGAAGGAGAC
TGGGAAACAGCTGGTCATTCAGGAGTCCATCCTGATGCTGCCTGAGGAGGTGGAGGAAGTGATCGGCAAC
AAGCCAGAGTCTGACATCCTGGTGCACACCGCCTACGACGAGTCCACAGATGAGAATGTGATGCTGCTGA
CCTCTGACGCCCCCGAGTATAAGCCTTGGGCCCTGGTCATCCAGGATTCTAACGGCGAGAATAAGATCAA
GATGCTGTGATAAGGGGTCTTTGTCCTCTGTACTGTCTCTCTCCTTGCCCCTAACCCAAAAAGCTTCATT
TTTCTGTGTAGGCTGCACAAGAGCCTTGATTGAAGATATATTCTTTCTGAACAGTATTTAAGGTTTCCAA
TAAAATGTACACCCCTCAGAA
